>Addgene plasmid #145474 | pGBW-m4046492 | depositor full sequence | sequence record 287651 | Full Sequence
GCGGCCGCTTGCTATATTGAAGTACGGATTAGAAGCCGCCGAGCGGGCGACAGCCCTCCGACGGAAGACT
CTCCTCCGTGCGTCCTCGTCTTCACCGGTCGCGTTCCTGAAACGCAGATGTGCCTCGCGCCGCACTGCTC
CGAACAATAAAGATTCTACAATACTAGCTTTTATGGTTATGAAGAGGAAAAATTGGCAGTAACCTGGCCC
CACAAACCTTCAAATTAACGAATCAAATTAACAACCATAGGATGATAATGCGATTAGTTTTTTAGCCTTA
TTTCTGGGGTAATTAATCAGCGAAGCGATGATTTTTGATCTATTAACAGATATATAAATGGAAAAGCTGC
ATAACCACTTTAACTAATACTTTCAACATTTTCAGTTTGTATTACTTCTTATTCAAATGTCATAAAAGTA
TCAACAAAAAATTGTTAATATACCTCTATACTTTAACGTCAAGGAGAAAAAACTATAATGAAATTCTTGG
TTTTTCTTGGTATCATAACTACAGTAGCCGCTTTCCACCAGGAATGTTCCTTACAAAGCTGCACGCAACA
TCAACCGTACGTCGTTGATGACCCATGTCCAATCCACTTCTATTCGAAGTGGTACATTAGAGTTGGAGCT
AGGAAGTCTGCACCTTTGATTGAGCTGTGTGTCGATGAAGCTGGTTCAAAGTCTCCAATTCAATACATCG
ACATTGGTAATTATACTGTCTCCTGTTTGCCCTTTACCATTAACTGCCAAGAACCAAAATTAGGCAGTTT
GGTTGTCCGATGTTCTTTCTACGAAGACTTTTTGGAATATCATGATGTGCGTGTTGTCCTAGATTTCATC
CTCGTGCCGAGAGGTTCTGATTATAAAGATCATGATGGTGATTATAAAGATCATGATATTGATTATAAAG
ATGATGATGATAAATAAACAGGCCCCTTTTCCTTTGTCGATATCATGTAATTAGTTATGTCACGCTTACA
TTCACGCCCTCCTCCCACATCCGCTCTAACCGAAAAGGAAGGAGTTAGACAACCTGAAGTCTAGGTCCCT
ATTTATTTTTTTTAATAGTTATGTTAGTATTAAGAACGTTATTTATATTTCAAATTTTTCTTTTTTTTCT
GTACAAAGCGGCCGCCGAACCACTAGTGCACTGCAGTACACGGTTTCCTTGAAATTTTTTTGATTCGGTA
ATCTCCGAACAGAAGGAAGAACGAAGGAAGGAGCACAGACTTAGATTGGTATATATACGCATATGTAGTG
TTGAAGAAACATGAAATTGCCCAGTATTCTTAACCCAACTGCACAGAACAAAAACGTGCAGGAAACGAAG
ATAAATCATGTCGAAAGCTACATATAAGGAACGTGCTGCTACTCATCCTAGTCCTGTTGCTGCCAAGCTA
TTTAATATCATGCACGAAAAGCAAACAAACTTGTGTGCTTCATTGGATGTTCGTACCACCAAGGAATTAC
TGGAGTTAGTTGAAGCATTAGGTCCCAAAATTTGTTTACTAAAAACACATGTGGATATCTTGACTGATTT
TTCCATGGAGGGCACAGTTAAGCCGCTAAAGGCATTATCCGCCAAGTACAATTTTTTACTCTTCGAGGAC
AGAAAATTTGCTGACATTGGTAATACAGTCAAATTGCAGTACTCTGCGGGTGTATACAGAATAGCAGAAT
GGGCAGACATTACGAATGCACACGGTGTGGTGGGCCCAGGTATTGTTAGCGGTTTGAAGCAGGCGGCAGA
AGAAGTAACAAAGGAACCTAGAGGCCTTTTGATGTTAGCAGAATTGTCATGCAAGGGCTCCCTATCTACT
GGAGAATATACTAAGGGTACTGTTGACATTGCGAAGAGCGACAAAGATTTTGTTATCGGCTTTATTGCTC
AAAGAGACATGGGTGGAAGAGATGAAGGTTACGATTGGTTGATTATGACACCCGGTGTGGGTTTAGATGA
CAAGGGAGATGCATTGGGTCAACAGTATAGAACCGTGGATGATGTGGTTTCTACAGGATCTGACATTATT
ATTGTTGGAAGAGGACTATTTGCAAAGGGAAGGGATGCTAAGGTAGAGGGTGAACGTTACAGAAAAGCAG
GCTGGGAAGCATATTTGAGAAGATGCGGCCAGCAAAACTAAAAAACTGTATTATAAGTAAATGCATGTAT
ACTAAACTCACAAATTAGAGCTTCAATTTAATTATATCAGTTATTACCCGAGTAACGAAGCATCTGTGCT
TCATTTTGTAGAACAAAAATGCAACGCGAGAGCGCTAATTTTTCAAACAAAGAATCTGAGCTGCATTTTT
ACAGAACAGAAATGCAACGCGAAAGCGCTATTTTACCAACGAAGAATCTGTGCTTCATTTTTGTAAAACA
AAAATGCAACGCGAGAGCGCTAATTTTTCAAACAAAGAATCTGAGCTGCATTTTTACAGAACAGAAATGC
AACGCGAGAGCGCTATTTTACCAACAAAGAATCTATACTTCTTTTTTGTTCTACAAAAATGCATCCCGAG
AGCGCTATTTTTCTAACAAAGCATCTTAGATTACTTTTTTTCTCCTTTGTGCGCTCTATAATGCAGTCTC
TTGATAACTTTTTGCACTGTAGGTCCGTTAAGGTTAGAAGAAGGCTACTTTGGTGTCTATTTTCTCTTCC
ATAAAAAAAGCCTGACTCCACTTCCCGCGTTTACTGATTACTAGCGAAGCTGCGGGTGCATTTTTTCAAG
ATAAAGGCATCCCCGATTATATTCTATACCGATGTGGATTGCGCATACTTTGTGAACAGAAAGTGATAGC
GTTGATGATTCTTCATTGGTCAGAAAATTATGAACGGTTTCTTCTATTTTGTCTCTATATACTACGTATA
GGAAATGTTTACATTTTCGTATTGTTTTCGATTCACTCTATGAATAGTTCTTACTACAATTTTTTTGTCT
AAAGAGTAATACTAGAGATAAACATAAAAAATGTAGAGGTCGAGTTTAGATGCAAGTTCAAGGAGCGAAA
GGTGGATGGGTAGGTTATATAGGGATATAGCACAGAGATATATAGCAAAGAGATACTTTTGAGCAATGTT
TGTGGAAGCGGTATTCGCAATATTTTAGTAGCTCGTTACAGTCCGGTGCGTTTTTGGTTTTTTGAAAGTG
CGTCATCAGAGCGCTTTTGGTTTTCAAAAGCGCTCTGAAGTTCCTATACTTTCTAGCTAGAGAATAGGAA
CTTCCCGAGCGGCCGCGTGTTACAAGCTTGACTCCAGCGTAACTGGACTGCAATCAACTCACTGGCTCAC
CTTCACGGGTGGGCCTTTCTTCGGTAGAAAATCAAAGGATCTTCTTGAGATCCTTTTTTTCTGCGCGTAA
TCTGCTGCTTGCAAACAAAAAAACCACCGCTACCAGCGGTGGTTTGTTTGCCGGATCAAGAGCTACCAAC
TCTTTTTCCGAGGTAACTGGCTTCAGCAGAGCGCAGATACCAAATACTGTTCTTCTAGTGTAGCCGTAGT
TAGGCCACCACTTCAAGAACTCTGTAGCACCGCCTACATACCTCGCTCTGCTAATCCTGTTACCAGTGGC
TGCTGCCAGTGGCGATAAGTCGTGTCTTACCGGGTTGGACTCAAGACGATAGTTACCGGATAAGGCGCAG
CGGTCGGGCTGAACGGGGGGTTCGTGCACACAGCCCAGCTTGGAGCGAACGACCTACACCGAACTGAGAT
ACCTACAGCGTGAGCTATGAGAAAGCGCCACGCTTCCCGAAGGGAGAAAGGCGGACAGGTATCCGGTAAG
CGGCAGGGTCGGAACAGGAGAGCGCACGAGGGAGCTTCCAGGGGTAAACGCCTGGTATCTTTATAGTCCT
GTCGGGTTTCGCCACCTCTGACTTGAGCATCGATTTTTGTGATGCTCGTCAGGGGGGCGGAGCCTATGGA
AAAACGCCAGCAACGCAGAAAGGCCCACCCGAAGGTGAGCCAGGTGATTACATTTGGGCCCTCATCAGAG
GTTTTCACCGTCATCACCGAAACGCGCGAGGCAGCTGCGGTAAAGCTCATCAGCGTGGTCGTGAAGCGAT
TCACAGATGTCTGCCTGTTCATCCGCGTCCAGCTCGTTGAGTTTCTCCAGAAGCGTTAATGTCTGGCTTC
TGATAAAGCGGGCCATGTTAAGGGCGGTTTTTTCCTGTTTGGTCACTTACCAATGCTTAATCAGTGAGGC
ACCTATCTCAGCGATCTGTCTATTTCGTTCATCCATAGTTGCCTGACTCCCCGTCGTGTAGATAACTACG
ATGCGGGAGGGCTTACCATCTGGCCCCAGTGCTGCAATGATACCGCGAGACCCACGCTCACCGGCTCCAG
ATTTATCAGCAATAAACCAGCCAGCCGGGAGGGCCGAGCGCAGAAGTGATCCTGCAACTTTATCCGCCTC
CATCCAGTCTATTAATTGTTGCCGGGAAGCTAGAGTAAGTAGTTCGCCAGTTAATAGTTTGCGCAACGTT
GTTGCCATTGCTACAGGCATCGTGGTGTCACGCTCGTCGTTTGGTATGGCTTCATTCAGCTCCGGTTCCC
AACGATCAAGGCGAGTTACATGATCCCCCATGTTGTGCAAAAAAGCGGTTAGCTCCTTCGGTCCTCCGAT
CGTTGCCAGAAGTAAGTTGGCCGCAGTGTTATCACTCATGGTTATGGCAGCACTGCATAATTCTCTTACT
GTCATGCCATCCGTGAGATGCTTTTCTGTGACTGGTGAGTACTCAACCAAGTCATTCTGAGAATAGTGTA
TGCGGCGACCGAGTTGCTCTTGCCCGGCGTCAATACGGGATAATACCGCGCCACATAGCAGAACTTTAAA
AGTGCTCATCATTGGAAAACGTTCTTCGGGGCGTAAACTCTCAAGGATCTTACCGCTGTTGAGATCCAGT
TCGATGTAACCCACTCGTGCACCCAACTGATCTTCAGCATCTTTTACTTTCACCAGCGTTTCTGGGTGAG
CAAAAACAGGAAGGCAAAATGCCGCAAAAAAGGGAATAAGGGCGACACGGAAATGTTGAATACTCATTTT
AGCTTCCTTAGCTCCTGAAAATCTCGATAACTCAAAAAATACGCCCGGTAGTGATCTTATTTCATTATGG
TGAAAGTTGGAACCTCTTACGTGCCGATCAAGTCAAAAGCCTCCGGTCGGAGGCTTTTGACTTTCTGCTA
TGGAGGTCAGGTATGATTTAAATGGTCAGTTAGA
Features (pLannotate 1.2.2; 14 found; start..end, strand, type, name):
     25..466     +  promoter       GAL1 promoter: S. cerevisiae GAL1; inducible promoter, regulated by Gal4
    478..840     +  CDS            NS8_SARS2: Experimental evidence at protein level: Swiss-Prot protein existence level 1. Plays a role in modulating host immune response (PubMed:31986261). Binds to IL17RA receptor, leading to IL17 pathway activation and an increased secretion of pro-inflammatory factors. Contributes to cytokine storm during COVID-19 infection. From Severe acute respiratory syndrome coronavirus 2 (2019-nCoV) (SARS-CoV-2).
    858..875     +  CDS            3xFLAG (fragment): three tandem FLAG® epitope tags, followed by an enterokinase cleavage site
    953..1125    +  terminator     CYC1 terminator (fragment): S. cerevisiae CYC1; transcription terminator for CYC1
   1161..1337    +  promoter       URA3 promoter (fragment): S. cerevisiae URA3
   1338..2141    +  CDS            URA3: orotidine-5'-phosphate decarboxylase, required for uracil biosynthesis; S. cerevisiae URA3; yeast auxotrophic marker, counterselectable with 5-fluoroorotic acid (5-FOA)
   2224..3206    -  rep_origin     2μ ori: yeast 2μ plasmid origin of replication
   3284..3313    +  terminator     T3Te terminator: phage T3 early transcription terminator
   3335..3922    +  rep_origin     ori: high-copy-number ColE1/pMB1/pBR322/pUC origin of replication
   3934..3961    -  terminator     T7Te terminator: phage T7 early transcription terminator
   3985..4176    -  CDS            rop: Rop protein, which maintains plasmids at low copy number; rop
   4177..5037    -  CDS            AmpR: β-lactamase; bla; confers resistance to ampicillin, carbenicillin, and related antibiotics
   5038..5140    -  promoter       cat promoter: promoter of the E. coli cat gene encoding chloramphenicol acetyltransferase
   5141..5172    -  terminator     tonB terminator: bidirectional E. coli tonB-P14 transcription terminator
