[The description below was written by a language model from this plasmid's Addgene catalogue record and pLannotate feature annotations shown in this document.]
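Description:
pGBW-m4046492 is an E. coli–yeast shuttle plasmid for galactose-inducible expression of the SARS-CoV-2 ORF8 protein in Saccharomyces cerevisiae. In yeast it is maintained episomally through the 2μ origin of replication and selected by uracil prototrophy through a URA3 cassette, a marker that can also be counterselected with 5-FOA. In bacteria it replicates from a high-copy ColE1/pUC-type origin and is selected with ampicillin via the β-lactamase gene, which the annotation places downstream of a cat promoter. A rop reading frame is annotated directly adjacent to AmpR, although the catalogue lists the plasmid as high copy. Short phage T3 and T7 early terminators flank the bacterial origin and a tonB terminator lies beyond the resistance cassette, presumably insulating these modules from read-through transcription.

The expression unit consists of the GAL1 promoter, which is regulated by Gal4 and induced by galactose, followed by a synthetic ORF8 coding sequence recoded for S. cerevisiae codon usage and then the CYC1 transcription terminator. According to the catalogue, the backbone supplies a C-terminal tag comprising a thrombin cleavage site and 3xFLAG, allowing immunodetection or affinity capture of the protein and subsequent removal of the epitope. The automated annotation detects only a short 3xFLAG fragment just after the ORF8 frame and does not mark the thrombin site. The insert was made by gene synthesis. ORF8 is a viral accessory protein implicated in modulating host immune responses. The record gives no application beyond yeast expression of the tagged protein, which would suit production, purification or functional studies in yeast.
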