Addgene plasmid #145474: pGBW-m4046492
Purpose: Yeast Expression plasmid for SARS-CoV-2 ORF8 protein
Depositing lab: Ginkgo Bioworks & Benjie Chen. Depositing organization: Ginkgo Bioworks.
Backbone
  Vector backbone: AmpR; 2u URA3
  Backbone size w/o insert (bp): 4078
  Vector type: Yeast Expression
  Selectable markers: URA3
Growth in bacteria
  Bacterial resistance: Ampicillin, 100 μg/mL
  Growth temperature: 37°C
  Growth strain: DH5alpha
  Copy number: High Copy
Gene/Insert
  Gene/Insert name: SARS-CoV-2 ORF8 protein
  Species: S. cerevisiae (budding yeast); Severe acute respiratory syndrome coronavirus 2
  Insert size (bp): 359
  Mutation: Saccharomyces cerevisiae recode 1
  Entrez Gene: ORF8 (a.k.a. GU280_gp09)
  Promoter: pGAL1
  Tag / fusion protein: Cleavable thrombin;3xFLAG (C terminal on backbone)
  Cloning method: Unknown
Resource information
  A portion of this plasmid was derived from a plasmid made by: GinkgoBioworks
Depositor comments: NCBI Reference Sequence: YP_009724396.1Created by gene synthesis with Not1 site.
How to cite: pGBW-m4046492 was a gift from Ginkgo Bioworks & Benjie Chen (Addgene plasmid # 145474 ; http://n2t.net/addgene:145474 ; RRID:Addgene_145474)
